Addgene plasmid #63073: pKG113
Purpose: Retroviral expression of EGFP-TEV-S-tag CENP-T for protein localization and affinity purification (LAP)
Depositing lab: Iain Cheeseman. Depositing organization: Whitehead Institute for Biomedical Research.
Backbone
  Vector backbone: pIC242
  Backbone manufacturer: Cheeseman/Desai (Addgene plasmid #44432)
  Vector type: Mammalian Expression, Retroviral
  Selectable markers: Blasticidin
Growth in bacteria
  Bacterial resistance: Ampicillin, 100 μg/mL
  Growth temperature: 37°C
  Growth strain: DH5alpha
  Copy number: High Copy
Gene/Insert
  Gene/Insert name: CENP-T
  Species: H. sapiens (human)
  Insert size (bp): 1686
  Mutation: E. coli codon optimized. G217R mutation compared to GenBank reference sequence NP_079358.3
  Entrez Gene: CENPT (a.k.a. C16orf56, CENP-T, SSMGA)
  Tag / fusion protein: EGFP (N terminal on backbone); TEV-S (N terminal on backbone)
  Cloning method: Restriction Enzyme; 5′ cloning site XhoI (not destroyed); 3′ cloning site EcoRI (not destroyed)
  Sequencing primers: 5′ oCB21; 3′ oCB22
Terms and licenses: Academic/Nonprofit Terms; Industry Terms: Not Available to Industry
How to cite: pKG113 was a gift from Iain Cheeseman (Addgene plasmid # 63073 ; http://n2t.net/addgene:63073 ; RRID:Addgene_63073)
