[The description below was written by a language model from this plasmid's Addgene catalogue record and pLannotate feature annotations shown in this document.]
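Description:
pKG113 is a Moloney murine leukemia virus-based retroviral expression plasmid, built on the pIC242 backbone, that delivers a tagged form of the human kinetochore protein CENP-T into mammalian cells. In bacteria it is maintained as a high-copy plasmid through a ColE1/pUC-type origin and selected with ampicillin via the β-lactamase gene and its own promoter.

The proviral cassette is flanked by MMLV long terminal repeats and carries a packaging signal (Ψ) plus a truncated, start-codon-less gag segment, elements that allow the transcribed RNA to be packaged into viral particles when the viral proteins are supplied in trans. No separate internal promoter is annotated upstream of the fusion gene, so its expression is presumably driven from the 5′ LTR. The open reading frame encodes EGFP, followed by a short TEV protease cleavage site (picked up by the annotation as a fragment of a composite TEV tag) and an S-tag, fused to the N-terminus of CENP-T. This is the "LAP" (localization and affinity purification) configuration: EGFP allows fluorescence imaging and a first affinity step, TEV cleavage releases the protein, and the S-tag permits a second purification. The CENP-T insert of about 1.7 kb was cloned between XhoI and EcoRI sites, is codon-optimized for E. coli, and carries a G217R change relative to the reference protein. Downstream, an SV40 enhancer/early promoter paired with the bacterial EM7 promoter drives blasticidin S deaminase, allowing blasticidin selection of stably transduced cells.

The construct is intended for generating cell lines expressing GFP-tagged CENP-T to study its centromere and kinetochore localization and to isolate its interacting partners.
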