Features (pLannotate 1.2.2; 19 found; start..end, strand, type, name):
      8..477     +  LTR            LTR: long terminal repeat from Moloney murine leukemia virus
    601..875     +  misc_feature   MESV Ψ (fragment): packaging signal of murine embryonic stem cell virus
    934..1350    +  CDS            gag (truncated): truncated Moloney murine leukemia virus (MMLV) gag gene lacking the start codon
   1391..2107    +  CDS            EGFP: EGFP is a basic (constitutively fluorescent) green fluorescent protein published in 1996, derived from Aequorea victoria. It is reported to be a rapidly-maturing weak dimer with moderate acid sensitivity.
   2134..2152    +  misc_feature   MCS (fragment): pBluescript multiple cloning site
   2153..2172    +  CDS            capTEV™ (fragment): composite tag for in vivo biotinylation, TEV protease cleavage, and 6xHis tagging
   2186..2230    +  CDS            S-Tag: affinity and epitope tag derived from pancreatic ribonuclease A
   2255..3937    +  CDS            CENPT: CENPT_HUMAN - Also known as C16orf56, ICEN22. Experimental evidence at protein level: Swiss-Prot protein existence level 1. Component of the CENPA-NAC (nucleosome-associated) complex, a complex that plays a central role in assembly of kinetochore proteins, mitotic progression and chromosome segregation. The CENPA-NAC complex recruits the CENPA-CAD (nucleosome distal) complex and may be involved in incorporation of newly synthesized CENPA into centromeres. Part of a nucleosome-associated complex that binds specifically to histone H3- containing nucleosomes at the centromere, as opposed to nucle
   3941..3977    +  misc_feature   MCS (fragment): multiple cloning site
   3994..4078    +  CDS            large T antigen (fragment): large T antigen from SV40 (simian virus 40)
   4121..4450    +  promoter       SV40 promoter: SV40 enhancer and early promoter
   4465..4512    +  promoter       EM7 promoter: synthetic bacterial promoter&nbsp
   4531..4929    +  CDS            BSD: blasticidin S deaminase; Aspergillus terreus BSD; confers resistance to blasticidin
   4982..5575    +  LTR            LTR: long terminal repeat from Moloney murine leukemia virus
   5584..5630    +  LTR            5' LTR (truncated) (fragment): truncated long terminal repeat from Moloney murine sarcoma virus
   5713..5761    -  CDS            lacI (fragment): lac repressor; lacI; The lac repressor binds to the lac operator to inhibit transcription in E. coli. This inhibition can be relieved by adding lactose or isopropyl-β-D-thiogalactopyranoside (IPTG).
   5947..6535    -  rep_origin     ori: high-copy-number ColE1/pMB1/pBR322/pUC origin of replication
   6713..7573    -  CDS            AmpR: β-lactamase; bla; confers resistance to ampicillin, carbenicillin, and related antibiotics
   7574..7678    -  promoter       AmpR promoter: bla
>Addgene plasmid #63073 | pKG113 | depositor full sequence | sequence record 134725 | pKG113 sequence 7701 bps
CTGCAGCCTGAATATGGGCCAAACAGGATATCTGTGGTAAGCAGTTCCTGCCCCGGCTCAGGGCCAAGAA
CAGATGGAACAGCTGAATATGGGCCAAACAGGATATCTGTGGTAAGCAGTTCCTGCCCCGGCTCAGGGCC
AAGAACAGATGGTCCCCAGATGCGGTCCAGCCCTCAGCAGTTTCTAGAGAACCATCAGATGTTTCCAGGG
TGCCCCAAGGACCTGAAATGACCCTGTGCCTTATTTGAACTAACCAATCAGTTCGCTTCTCGCTTCTGTT
CGCGCGCTTCTGCTCCCCGAGCTCAATAAAAGAGCCCACAACCCCTCACTCGGGGCGCCAGTCCTCCGAT
TGACTGAGTCGCCCGGGTACCCGTGTATCCAATAAACCCTCTTGCAGTTGCATCCGACTTGTGGTCTCGC
TGTTCCTTGGGAGGGTCTCCTCTGAGTGATTGACTACCCGTCAGCGGGGGTCTTTCATTTGGGGGCTCGT
CCGGGATCGGGAGACCCCTGCCCAGGGACCACCGACCCACCACCGGGAGGTAAGCTGGCCAGCAACTTAT
CTGTGTCTGTCCGATTGTCTAGTGTCTATGACTGATTTTATGCGCCTGCGTCGGTACTAGTTAGCTAACT
AGCTCTGTATCTGGCGGACCCGTGGTGGAACTGACGAGTTCTGAACACCCGGCCGCAACCCTGGGAGACG
TCCCAGGGACTTTGGGGGCCGTTTTTGTGGCCCGACCTGAGGAAGGGAGTCGATGTGGAATCCGACCCCG
TCAGGATATGTGGTTCTGGTAGGAGACGAGAACCTAAAACAGTTCCCGCCTCCGTCTGAATTTTTGCTTT
CGGTTTGGAACCGAAGCCGCGCGTCTTGTCTGCTGCAGCATCGTTCTGTGTTGTCTCTGTCTGACTGTGT
TTCTGTATTTGTCTGAAAATTAGGGCCAGACTGTTACCACTCCCTTAAGTTTGACCTTAGATCACTGGAA
AGATGTCGAGCGGCTCGCTCACAACCAGTCGGTAGATGTCAAGAAGAGACGTTGGGTTACCTTCTGCTCT
GCAGAATGGCCAACCTTTAACGTCGGATGGCCGCGAGACGGCACCTTTAACCGAGACCTCATCACCCAGG
TTAAGATCAAGGTCTTTTCACCTGGCCCGCATGGACACCCAGACCAGGTCCCCTACATCGTGACCTGGGA
AGCCTTGGCTTTTGACCCCCCTCCCTGGGTCAAGCCCTTTGTACACCCTAAGCCTCCGCCTCCTCTTCTT
CCATCCGCGCCGTCTCTCCCCCTTGAACCTCCTCTTTCGACCCCGCCTCAATCCTCCCTTTATCCAGCCC
TCACTCCTTCTCTAGGCGCCGGCCGGATCCCAGTGTGGTGGTACGCTACCGGTCGCCACCATGGTGAGCA
AGGGCGAGGAGCTGTTCACCGGGGTGGTGCCCATCCTGGTCGAGCTGGACGGCGACGTAAACGGCCACAA
GTTCAGCGTGTCCGGCGAGGGCGAGGGCGATGCCACCTACGGCAAGCTGACCCTGAAGTTCATCTGCACC
ACCGGCAAGCTGCCCGTGCCCTGGCCCACCCTCGTGACCACCCTGACCTACGGCGTGCAGTGCTTCAGCC
GCTACCCCGACCACATGAAGCAGCACGACTTCTTCAAGTCCGCCATGCCCGAAGGCTACGTCCAGGAGCG
CACCATCTTCTTCAAGGACGACGGCAACTACAAGACCCGCGCCGAGGTGAAGTTCGAGGGCGACACCCTG
GTGAACCGCATCGAGCTGAAGGGCATCGACTTCAAGGAGGACGGCAACATCCTGGGGCACAAGCTGGAGT
ACAACTACAACAGCCACAACGTCTATATCATGGCCGACAAGCAGAAGAACGGCATCAAGGTGAACTTCAA
GATCCGCCACAACATCGAGGACGGCAGCGTGCAGCTCGCCGACCACTACCAGCAGAACACCCCCATCGGC
GACGGCCCCGTGCTGCTGCCCGACAACCACTACCTGAGCACCCAGTCCGCCCTGAGCAAAGACCCCAACG
AGAAGCGCGATCACATGGTCCTGCTGGAGTTCGTGACCGCCGCCGGGATCACTCTCGGCATGGACGAGCT
GTACAAGTCCGGAGGGGATCGGTGGAGCTCCACCGGTGGCGGCCGCTCTAGAGAGAATCTTTATTTTCAG
GGCGCCGCCAAATTCAAAGAAACCGCTGCTGCTAAATTCGAACGCCAGCACATGGACAGCGGAGGTGGAG
GTACTAGTCTCGAGATGGCAGACCACAACCCTGACAGCGATTCTACACCTCGTACACTGCTGCGTCGTGT
GCTGGATACTGCTGATCCTCGTACTCCTCGTCGTCCTCGTAGCGCTCGTGCTGGTGCTCGCCGTGCCCTG
CTGGAAACAGCCTCTCCTCGTAAACTGAGTGGCCAGACCCGTACTATTGCCCGTGGGCGTTCACATGGAG
CCCGCTCGGTCGGTCGTAGTGCTCACATTCAAGCCTCGGGACACCTGGAAGAACAAACCCCTCGTACCCT
GCTGAAAAACATCCTGCTGACTGCCCCTGAAAGCTCTATTCTGATGCCGGAAAGCGTCGTTAAACCGGTT
CCTGCTCCTCAAGCCGTTCAACCTTCTCGTCAAGAGTCCTCCTGTGGATCTCTGGAGCTGCAACTGCCTG
AACTGGAGCCTCCTACAACACTGGCACCGGGGCTGCTGGCGCCTGGTCGTCGTAAACAACGTCTGCGTCT
GAGCGTGTTTCAACAAGGTGTTGATCAGGGCCTGAGTCTGTCTCAAGAACCTCAAGGCAACGCTGATGCT
TCTAGTCTGACCCGTTCTCTGAACCTGACCTTTGCTACTCCACTGCAACCTCAAAGCGTCCAACGTCCTG
GACTGGCTCGCCGCCCTCCTGCTCGCCGTGCCGTTGATGTGGGTGCTTTTCTGCGTGACCTGCGTGATAC
AAGCCTGGCACCTCCGAATATTGTGCTGGAGGATACACAGCCGTTTTCACAGCCTATGGTTGGTAGCCCT
AACGTTTATCACTCACTGCCGTGTACCCCTCACACTGGTGCCGAAGATGCTGAACAAGCTGCTGGTCGTA
AAACCCAAAGCTCTGGACCGGGACTGCAAAAAAACTCTCCGGGGAAACCTGCCCAATTCCTGGCGGGTGA
AGCTGAAGAAGTCAACGCCTTTGCTCTGGGATTTCTGTCTACCAGCTCGGGTGTTAGCGGAGAAGATGAG
GTGGAACCTCTGCATGATGGTGTGGAAGAAGCCGAGAAGAAAATGGAAGAGGAAGGGGTGTCTGTCTCTG
AAATGGAAGCGACTGGTGCTCAAGGACCAAGTCGTGTCGAAGAGGCAGAAGGCCATACCGAGGTTACCGA
AGCCGAAGGAAGCCAAGGGACAGCTGAAGCTGATGGACCTGGGGCCTCAAGTGGGGATGAAGATGCTAGT
GGCCGTGCCGCCTCACCTGAATCTGCTTCTAGTACACCGGAAAGCCTGCAAGCACGTCGTCATCACCAAT
TTCTGGAACCTGCTCCGGCTCCTGGTGCTGCTGTTCTGTCTAGTGAACCTGCTGAACCTCTGCTGGTTCG
TCATCCGCCTCGTCCTCGTACAACTGGACCACGTCCTCGCCAAGACCCTCATAAAGCAAGACTGAGCCAT
TATGTTAAACTGTTCTCGTTCTATGCCAAAATGCCGATGGAGCGTAAAGCTCTGGAAATGGTCGAAAAAT
GCCTGGACAAATATTTCCAACATCTGTGTGACGATCTGGAAGTGTTTGCCGCTCATGCTGGGCGTAAAAC
AGTGAAACCTGAGGATCTGGAGCTGCTGATGCGTCGTCAAGGACTGGTTACGGATCAAGTGTCGCTGCAT
GTCCTGGTGGAACGTCATCTGCCGCTGGAATATCGCCAACTGCTGATTCCTTGTGCTTATAGCGGGAACT
CCGTCTTTCCTGCCCAGTAAGAATTCTGCAGTCGACGGTACCGCGGGCCCGGGATCCACCGGATCTAGAT
AACTGATCATAATCAGCCATACCACATTTGTAGAGGTTTTACTTGCTTTAAAAAACCTCCCACACCTCCC
CCTGAACCTGAAACATAAAATGAATGCAATTCGCCAGCACAGTGGTCGACCCTGTGGAATGTGTGTCAGT
TAGGGTGTGGAAAGTCCCCAGGCTCCCCAGCAGGCAGAAGTATGCAAAGCATGCATCTCAATTAGTCAGC
AACCAGGTGTGGAAAGTCCCCAGGCTCCCCAGCAGGCAGAAGTATGCAAAGCATGCATCTCAATTAGTCA
GCAACCATAGTCCCGCCCCTAACTCCGCCCATCCCGCCCCTAACTCCGCCCAGTTCCGCCCATTCTCCGC
CCCATGGCTGACTAATTTTTTTTATTTATGCAGAGGCCGAGGCCGCCTCGGCCTCTGAGCTATTCCAGAA
GTAGTGAGGAGGCTTTTTTGGAGGCCTAGGCTTTTGCAAAAAGCTTGAGCACGTGTTGACAATTAATCAT
CGGCATAGTATATCGGCATAGTATAATACGACAAGGTGAGGAACTAAACCATGGCCAAGCCTTTGTCTCA
AGAAGAATCCACCCTCATTGAAAGAGCAACGGCTACAATCAACAGCATCCCCATCTCTGAAGACTACAGC
GTCGCCAGCGCAGCTCTCTCTAGCGACGGCCGCATCTTCACTGGTGTCAATGTATATCATTTTACTGGGG
GACCTTGTGCAGAACTCGTGGTGCTGGGCACTGCTGCTGCTGCGGCAGCTGGCAACCTGACTTGTATCGT
CGCGATCGGAAATGAGAACAGGGGCATCTTGAGCCCCTGCGGACGGTGCCGACAGGTGCTTCTCGATCTG
CATCCTGGGATCAAAGCCATAGTGAAGGACAGTGATGGACAGCCGACGGCAGTTGGGATTCGTGAATTGC
TGCCCTCTGGTTATGTGTGGGAGGGCTAAGCACTTCATCGATAAAATAAAAGATTTTATTTAGTCTCCAG
AAAAAGGGGGGAATGAAAGACCCCACCTGTAGGTTTGGCAAGCTAGCTTAAGTAACGCCATTTTGCAAGG
CATGGAAAAATACATAACTGAGAATAGAGAAGTTCAGATCAAGGTCAGGAACAGATGGAACAGCTGAATA
TGGGCCAAACAGGATATCTGTGGTAAGCAGTTCCTGCCCCGGCTCAGGGCCAAGAACAGATGGAACAGCT
GAATATGGGCCAAACAGGATATCTGTGGTAAGCAGTTCCTGCCCCGGCTCAGGGCCAAGAACAGATGGTC
CCCAGATGCGGTCCAGCCCTCAGCAGTTTCTAGAGAACCATCAGATGTTTCCAGGGTGCCCCAAGGACCT
GAAATGACCCTGTGCCTTATTTGAACTAACCAATCAGTTCGCTTCTCGCTTCTGTTCGCGCGCTTCTGCT
CCCCGAGCTCAATAAAAGAGCCCACAACCCCTCACTCGGGGCGCCAGTCCTCCGATTGACTGAGTCGCCC
GGGTACCCGTGTATCCAATAAACCCTCTTGCAGTTGCATCCGACTTGTGGTCTCGCTGTTCCTTGGGAGG
GTCTCCTCTGAGTGATTGACTACCCGTCAGCGGGGGTCTTTCATTTCCGACTTGTGGTCTCGCTGCCTTG
GGAGGGTCTCCTCTGAGTGATTGACTACCCGTCAGCGGGGGTCTTCACATGCAGCATGTATCAAAATTAA
TTTGGTTTTTTTTCTTAAGTATTTACATTAAATGGCCATAGTTGCATTAATGAATCGGCCAACGCGCGGG
GAGAGGCGGTTTGCGTATTGGCGCTCTTCCGCTTCCTCGCTCACTGACTCGCTGCGCTCGGTCGTTCGGC
TGCGGCGAGCGGTATCAGCTCACTCAAAGGCGGTAATACGGTTATCCACAGAATCAGGGGATAACGCAGG
AAAGAACATGTGAGCAAAAGGCCAGCAAAAGGCCAGGAACCGTAAAAAGGCCGCGTTGCTGGCGTTTTTC
CATAGGCTCCGCCCCCCTGACGAGCATCACAAAAATCGACGCTCAAGTCAGAGGTGGCGAAACCCGACAG
GACTATAAAGATACCAGGCGTTTCCCCCTGGAAGCTCCCTCGTGCGCTCTCCTGTTCCGACCCTGCCGCT
TACCGGATACCTGTCCGCCTTTCTCCCTTCGGGAAGCGTGGCGCTTTCTCATAGCTCACGCTGTAGGTAT
CTCAGTTCGGTGTAGGTCGTTCGCTCCAAGCTGGGCTGTGTGCACGAACCCCCCGTTCAGCCCGACCGCT
GCGCCTTATCCGGTAACTATCGTCTTGAGTCCAACCCGGTAAGACACGACTTATCGCCACTGGCAGCAGC
CACTGGTAACAGGATTAGCAGAGCGAGGTATGTAGGCGGTGCTACAGAGTTCTTGAAGTGGTGGCCTAAC
TACGGCTACACTAGAAGGACAGTATTTGGTATCTGCGCTCTGCTGAAGCCAGTTACCTTCGGAAAAAGAG
TTGGTAGCTCTTGATCCGGCAAACAAACCACCGCTGGTAGCGGTGGTTTTTTTGTTTGCAAGCAGCAGAT
TACGCGCAGAAAAAAAGGATCTCAAGAAGATCCTTTGATCTTTTCTACGGGGTCTGACGCTCAGTGGAAC
GAAAACTCACGTTAAGGGATTTTGGTCATGAGATTATCAAAAAGGATCTTCACCTAGATCCTTTTAAATT
AAAAATGAAGTTTGCGGCCGCAAATCAATCTAAAGTATATATGAGTAAACTTGGTCTGACAGTTACCAAT
GCTTAATCAGTGAGGCACCTATCTCAGCGATCTGTCTATTTCGTTCATCCATAGTTGCCTGACTCCCCGT
CGTGTAGATAACTACGATACGGGAGGGCTTACCATCTGGCCCCAGTGCTGCAATGATACCGCGAGACCCA
CGCTCACCGGCTCCAGATTTATCAGCAATAAACCAGCCAGCCGGAAGGGCCGAGCGCAGAAGTGGTCCTG
CAACTTTATCCGCCTCCATCCAGTCTATTAATTGTTGCCGGGAAGCTAGAGTAAGTAGTTCGCCAGTTAA
TAGTTTGCGCAACGTTGTTGCCATTGCTACAGGCATCGTGGTGTCACGCTCGTCGTTTGGTATGGCTTCA
TTCAGCTCCGGTTCCCAACGATCAAGGCGAGTTACATGATCCCCCATGTTGTGCAAAAAAGCGGTTAGCT
CCTTCGGTCCTCCGATCGTTGTCAGAAGTAAGTTGGCCGCAGTGTTATCACTCATGGTTATGGCAGCACT
GCATAATTCTCTTACTGTCATGCCATCCGTAAGATGCTTTTCTGTGACTGGTGAGTACTCAACCAAGTCA
TTCTGAGAATAGTGTATGCGGCGACCGAGTTGCTCTTGCCCGGCGTCAACACGGGATAATACCGCGCCAC
ATAGCAGAACTTTAAAAGTGCTCATCATTGGAAAACGTTCTTCGGGGCGAAAACTCTCAAGGATCTTACC
GCTGTTGAGATCCAGTTCGATGTAACCCACTCGTGCACCCAACTGATCTTCAGCATCTTTTACTTTCACC
AGCGTTTCTGGGTGAGCAAAAACAGGAAGGCAAAATGCCGCAAAAAAGGGAATAAGGGCGACACGGAAAT
GTTGAATACTCATACTCTTCCTTTTTCAATATTATTGAAGCATTTATCAGGGTTATTGTCTCATGAGCGG
ATACATATTTGAATGTATTTAGAAAAATAAACAAATAGGGGTTCCGCGCACATTTCCCCGAAAAGTGCCA
C
