>Addgene plasmid #63073 | pKG113 | addgene partial sequence | sequence record 106959 | EGFP-C 5'-CATGGTCCTGCTGGAGTTCGTG-3'
GTCCGGAGGGGATCGGTGGAGCTCCACCGGTGGCGGCCGCTCTAGAGAGAATCTTTATTTTCAGGGCGCC
GCCAAATTCAAAGAAACCGCTGCTGCTAAATTCGAACGCCAGCACATGGACAGCGGAGGTGGAGGTACTA
GTCTCGAGATGGCAGACCACAACCCTGACAGCGATTCTACACCTCGTACACTGCTGCGTCGTGTGCTGGA
TACTGCTGATCCTCGTACTCCTCGTCGTCCTCGTAGCGCTCGTGCTGGTGCTCGCCGTGCCCTGCTGGAA
ACAGCCTCTCCTCGTAAACTGAGTGGCCAGACCCGTACTATTGCCCGTGGGCGTTCACATGGAGCCCGCT
CGGTCGGTCGTAGTGCTCACATTCAAGCCTCGGGACACCTGGAAGAACAAACCCCTCGTACCCTGCTGAA
AAACATCCTGCTGACTGCCCCTGAAAGCTCTATTCTGATGCCGGAAAGCGTCGTTAAACCGGTTCCTGCT
CCTCAAGCCGTTCAACCTTCTCGTCAAGAGTCCTCCTGTGGATCTCTGGAGCTGCAACTGCCTGAACTGG
AGCCTCCTACAACACTGGCACCGGGGCTGCTGGCGCCTGGTCGTCGTAAACAACGTCTGCGTCTGAGCGT
GTTTCAACAAGGTGTTGATCAGGGCCTGAGTCTGTCTCAAGAACCTCAAGGCAACGCTGATGCTTCTAGT
CTGACCCGTTCTCTGAACCTGACCTTTGCTACTCCACTGCAACCTCAAAGCGTCCAACGTCCTGGACTGG
CTCGCCG
