>Addgene plasmid #63073 | pKG113 | addgene partial sequence | sequence record 106961 | pBABE3 5'-ACCCTAACTGACACACATTCC-3'
GCATTCATTTTATGTTTCAGGTTCAGGGGGAGGTGTGGGAGGTTTTTTAAAGCAAGTAAAACCTCTACAA
ATGTGGTATGGCTGATTATGATCAGTTATCTAGATCCGGTGGATCCCGGGCCCGCGGTACCGTCGACTGC
AGAATTCTTACTGGGCAGGAAAGACGGAGTTCCCGCTATAAGCACAAGGAATCAGCAGTTGGCGATATTC
CAGCGGCAGATGACGTTCCACCAGGACATGCAGCGACACTTGATCCGTAACCAGTCCTTGACGACGCATC
AGCAGCTCCAGATCCTCAGGTTTCACTGTTTTACGCCCAGCATGAGCGGCAAACACTTCCAGATCGTCAC
ACAGATGTTGGAAATATTTGTCCAGGCATTTTTCGACCATTTCCAGAGCTTTACGCTCCATCGGCATTTT
GGCATAGAACGAGAACAGTTTAACATAATGGCTCAGTCTTGCTTTATGAGGGTCTTGGCGAGGACGTGGT
CCAGTTGTACGAGGACGAGGCGGATGACGAACCAGCAGAGGTTCAGCAGGTTCACTAGACAGAACAGCAG
CACCAGGAGCCGGAGCAGGTTCCAGAAATTGGTGATGACGACGTGCTTGCAGGCTTTCCGGTGTACTAGA
AGCAGATTCAGGTGAGGCGGCACGGCCACTAGCATCTTCATCCCCACTTGAGGCCCCAGGTCCATCAGCT
TCAGCTGTCCCTTGGCTTCCTTCGGCTTCGGTAACCTCGGTATGGCCTTCTGCCTCTTCGACACGACTTG
GTCCTTGAGCACCAGTCGCTTCCATTTCA
